>Addgene plasmid #112595 | pOP1 | depositor full sequence | sequence record 212060 | Full Sequence
TAATACGACTCACTATAGGGAATTGTGAGCGGATAACAATTCCTCTAGAAATAATTTTGTTTAACTTTAA
GAAGGAGATATATCCATGGGATCCGAATTCGCGGCCGCCCTAGGCTCGAGCTAAGCTTGAGTATTCTATA
GTGTCACCTAAATCCCAGCTTGATCCGGCTGCTAACAAAGCCCGAAAGGAAGCTGAGTTGGCTGCTGCCA
CCGCTGAGCAATAACTAGCATAACCCCTTGGGGCCTCTAAACGGGTCTTGAGGGGTTTTTTGCTGAAAGG
AGGAACTATATCCGGATAACCTGGCGTAATAGCGAAGAGGCCCGCACCGATCGCCCTTCCCAACAGTTGC
GCAGCCTGAATGGCGAATGGAAATTGTAAGCGTTAATATTTTGTTAAAATTCGCGTTAAATTTTTGTTAA
ATCAGCTCATTTTTTAACCAATAGGCCGAAATCGGCAAAATCCCTTATAAATCAAAAGAATAGACCGAGA
TAGGGT
[37 nt withheld, positions 497-533]
AAAGAACGTGGACTCCAACGTCAAAGG
[32 nt withheld, positions 561-592]
AGCTTGCATGCCTGCAGGTCGGAAGCATAAAGTGTAAAGCCTGGGGTGCCTAATGAGTGAGCTAACTTAC
ATTAATTGCGTTGCGCTCACTGCCCGCTTTCCAGTCGGGAAACCTGTCGTGCCAGCTGCATTAATGAATC
GGCCAACGCGCGGGGAGAGGCGGTTTGCGTATTGGGCGCCAGGGTGGTTTTTCTTTTCACCAGTGAGACG
GGCAACAGCTGATTGCCCTTCACCGCCTGGCCCTGAGAGAGTTGCAGCAAGCGGTCCACGCTGGTTTGCC
CCAGCAGGCGAAAATCCTGTTTGATGGTGGTTGACGGCGGGATATAACATGAGCTGTCTTCGGTATCGTC
GTATCCCACTACCGAGATATCCGCACCAACGCGCAGCCCGGACTCGGTAATGGCGCGCATTGCGCCCAGC
GCCATCTGATCGTTGGCAACCAGCATCGCAGTGGGAACGATGCCCTCATTCAGCATTTGCATGGTTTGTT
GAAAACCGGACATGGCACTCCAGTCGCCTTCCCGTTCCGCTATCGGCTGAATTTGATTGCGAGTGAGATA
TTTATGCCAGCCAGCCAGACGCAGACGCGCCGAGACAGAACTTAATGGGCCCGCTAACAGCGCGATTTGC
TGGTGACCCAATGCGACCAGATGCTCCACGCCCAGTCGCGTACCGTCTTCATGGGAGAAAATAATACTGT
TGATGGGTGTCTGGTCAGAGACATCAAGAAATAACGCCGGAACATTAGTGCAGGCAGCTTCCACAGCAAT
GGCATCCTGGTCATCCAGCGGATAGTTAATGATCAGCCCACTGACGCGTTGCGCGAGAAGATTGTGCACC
GCCGCTTTACAGGCTTCGACGCCGCTTCGTTCTACCATCGACACCACCACGCTGGCACCCAGTTGATCGG
CGCGAGATTTAATCGCCGCGACAATTTGCGACGGCGCGTGCAGGGCCAGACTGGAGGTGGCAACGCCAAT
CAGCAACGACTGTTTGCCCGCCAGTTGTTGTGCCACGCGGTTGGGAATGTAATTCAGCTCCGCCATCGCC
GCTTCCACTTTTTCCCGCGTTTTCGCAGAAACGTGGCTGGCCTGGTTCACCACGCGGGAAACGGTCTGAT
AAGAGACACCGGCATACTCTGCGACATCGTATAACGTTACTGGTTTCACATTCACCACCCTGAATTGACT
CTCTTCCGGGCGCTATCATGCCATACCGCGAAAGGTTTTGCACCATTCGATGGTGTCGGGTACCGAGCTC
GAATT
[32 nt withheld, positions 1858-1889]
CGGTCGAGGTGCCGTAAAGCT
[56 nt withheld, positions 1911-1966]
G
[124 nt withheld, positions 1968-2091]
CGCCTGATGCGGTATTTTCTCCTTACGCATCTGTGCGGTATTTCACACCGCATATGGTGCACTCTCAGTA
CAATCTGCTCTGATGCCGCATAGTTAAGCCAGCCCCGACACCCGCCAACACCCGCTGACGCGCCCTGACG
GGCTTGTCTGCTCCCGGCATCCGCTTACAGACAAGCTGTGACCGTCTCCGGGAGCTGCATGTGTCAGAGG
TTTTCACCGTCATCACCGAAACGCGCGAGACGAAAGGGCCTCGTGATACGCCTATTTTTATAGGTTAATG
TCATGATAATAATGGTTTCTTAGACGTCAGGTGGCACTTTTCGGGGAAATGTGCGCGGAACCCCTATTTG
TTTATTTTTCTAAATACATTCAAATATGTATCCGCTCATGAGACAATAACCCTGATAAATGCTTCAATAA
TATTGAAAAAGGAAGAGTATGAGTATTCAACATTTCCGTGTCGCCCTTATTCCCTTTTTTGCGGCATTTT
GCCTTCCTGTTTTTGCTCACCCAGAAACGCTGGTGAAAGTAAAAGATGCTGAAGATCAGTTGGGTGCACG
AGTGGGTTACATCGAACTGGATCTCAACAGCGGTAAGATCCTTGAGAGTTTTCGCCCCGAAGAACGTTTT
CCAATGATGAGCACTTTTAAAGTTCTGCTATGTCATACACTATTATCCCGTATTGACGCCGGGCAAGAGC
AACTCGGTCGCCGGGCGCGGTATTCTCAGAATGACTTGGTTGAGTACTCACCAGTCACAGAAAAGCATCT
TACGGATGGCATGACAGTAAGAGAATTATGCAGTGCTGCCATAACCATGAGTGATAACACTGCGGCCAAC
TTACTTCTGACAACGATCGGAGGACCGAAGGAGCTAACCGCTTTTTTGCACAACATGGGGGATCATGTAA
CTCGCCTTGATCGTTGGGAACCGGAGCTGAATGAAGCCATACCAAACGACGAGCGTGACACCACGATGCC
TGTAGCAATGGCAACAACGTTGCGCAAACTATTAACTGGCGAACTACTTACTCTAGCTTCCCGGCAACAA
TTAATAGACTGGATGGAGGCGGATAAAGTTGCAGGACCACTTCTGCGCTCGGCCCTTCCGGCTGGCTGGT
TTATTGCTGATAAATCTGGAGCCGGTGAGCGTGGGTCTCGCGGTATCATTGCAGCACTGGGGCCAGATGG
TAAGCCCTCCCGTATCGTAGTTATCTACACGACGGGGAGTCAGGCAACTATGGATGAACGAAATAGACAG
ATCGCTGAGATAGGTGCCTCACTGATTAAGCATTGGTAACTGTCAGACCAAGTTTACTCATATATACTTT
AGATTGATTTAAAACTTCATTTTTAATTTAAAAGGATCTAGGTGAAGATCCTTTTTGATAATCTCATGAC
CAAAATCCCTTAACGTGAGTTTTCGTTCCACTGAGCGTCAGACCCCGTAGAAAAGATCAAAGGATCTTCT
TGAGATCCTTTTTTTCTGCGCGTAATCTGCTGCTTGCAAACAAAAAAACCACCGCTACCAGCGGTGGTTT
GTTTGCCGGATCAAGAGCTACCAACTCTTTTTCCGAAGGTAACTGGCTTCAGCAGAGCGCAGATACCAAA
TACTGTCCTTCTAGTGTAGCCGTAGTTAGGCCACCACTTCAAGAACTCTGTAGCACCGCCTACATACCTC
GCTCTGCTAATCCTGTTACCAGTGGCTGCTGCCAGTGGCGATAAGTCGTGTCTTACCGGGTTGGACTCAA
GACGATAGTTACCGGATAAGGCGCAGCGGTCGGGCTGAACGGGGGGTTCGTGCACACAGCCCAGCTTGGA
GCGAACGACCTACACCGAACTGAGATACCTACAGCGTGAGCTATGAGAAAGCGCCACGCTTCCCGAAGGG
AGAAAGGCGGACAGGTATCCGGTAAGCGGCAGGGTCGGAACAGGAGAGCGCACGAGGGAGCTTCCAGGGG
GAAACGCCTGGTATCTTTATAGTCCTGTCGGGTTTCGCCACCTCTGACTTGAGCGTCGATTTTTGTGATG
CTCGTCAGGGGGGCGGAGCCTATGGAAAAACGCCAGCAACGCGGCCTTTTTACGGTTCCTGGCCTTTTGC
TGGCCTTTTGCTCACATGTTCTTTCCTGCGTTATCCCCTGATTCTGTGGATAACCGTATTACCGCCTTTG
AGTGAGCTGATACCGCTCGCCGCAGCCGAACGACCGAGCGCAGCGAGTCAGTGAGCGAGGAAGCGGAAGA
GCGCCCAATACGCAAACCGCCTCTCCCCGCGCGTTGGCCGATTCATTAATGCAGCTGAT
Features (pLannotate 1.2.2; 21 found; start..end, strand, type, name):
      1..19      +  promoter       T7 promoter: promoter for bacteriophage T7 RNA polymerase
     19..43      +  protein_bind   lac operator: The lac repressor binds to the lac operator to inhibit transcription in E. coli. This inhibition can be relieved by adding lactose or isopropyl-β-D-thiogalactopyranoside (IPTG). lac repressor encoded by lacI
     56..78      +  RBS            RBS: efficient ribosome binding site from bacteriophage T7 gene 10 (Olins and Rangwala, 1989)
    135..153     -  promoter       SP6 promoter: promoter for bacteriophage SP6 RNA polymerase
    168..217     +  CDS            SET1 (fragment): solubility-enhancement tag derived from T7 phage gene 10B
    225..272     +  terminator     T7 terminator: transcription terminator for bacteriophage T7 RNA polymerase
    301..367     +  CDS            lacZα (fragment): LacZα fragment of β-galactosidase; lacZ fragment
    371..592     -  rep_origin     M13 ori (fragment) (sequence partly withheld): M13 bacteriophage origin of replication; arrow indicates direction of (+) strand synthesis
    593..613     -  misc_feature   MCS (fragment): pUC18/19 multiple cloning site
    612..630     -  promoter       lac UV5 promoter (fragment): E. coli lac promoter with an "up" mutation
    645..666     -  protein_bind   CAP binding site: CAP binding activates transcription in the presence of cAMP. E. coli catabolite activator protein
    679..1761    -  CDS            lacI: lac repressor; lacI; The lac repressor binds to the lac operator to inhibit transcription in E. coli. This inhibition can be relieved by adding lactose or isopropyl-β-D-thiogalactopyranoside (IPTG).
   1762..1839    -  promoter       lacIq promoter: lacI (mutant); In the lacIq allele, a single base change in the promoter boosts expression of the lacI gene about 10-fold.
   1839..1857    -  misc_feature   MCS (fragment): pUC18/19 multiple cloning site
   1858..2091    -  rep_origin     f1 ori (fragment) (sequence partly withheld): f1 bacteriophage origin of replication; arrow indicates direction of (+) strand synthesis
   2094..2193    -  misc_feature   bom (fragment): basis of mobility region from pBR322
   2295..2330    -  CDS            rop (fragment): Rop protein, which maintains plasmids at low copy number; rop
   2425..2529    +  promoter       AmpR promoter: bla
   2530..3390    +  CDS            AmpR: β-lactamase; bla; confers resistance to ampicillin, carbenicillin, and related antibiotics
   3561..4149    +  rep_origin     ori: high-copy-number ColE1/pMB1/pBR322/pUC origin of replication
   4332..4388    +  CDS            lacI (fragment): lac repressor; lacI; The lac repressor binds to the lac operator to inhibit transcription in E. coli. This inhibition can be relieved by adding lactose or isopropyl-β-D-thiogalactopyranoside (IPTG).
