>Addgene plasmid #112595 | pOP1 | addgene full sequence | sequence record 220200 | Addgene NGS Result
CGCAAACCGCCTCTCCCCGCGCGTTGGCCGATTCATTAATGCAGCTGATTAATACGACTCACTATAGGGA
ATTGTGAGCGGATAACAATTCCTCTAGAAATAATTTTGTTTAACTTTAAGAAGGAGATATATCCATGGGA
TCCGAATTCGCGGCCGCCCTAGGCTCGAGCTAAGCTTGAGTATTCTATAGTGTCACCTAAATCCCAGCTT
GATCCGGCTGCTAACAAAGCCCGAAAGGAAGCTGAGTTGGCTGCTGCCACCGCTGAGCAATAACTAGCAT
AACCCCTTGGGGCCTCTAAACGGGTCTTGAGGGGTTTTTTGCTGAAAGGAGGAACTATATCCGGATAACC
TGGCGTAATAGCGAAGAGGCCCGCACCGATCGCCCTTCCCAACAGTTGCGCAGCCTGAATGGCGAATGGA
AATTGTAAGCGTTAATATTTTGTTAAAATTCGCGTTAAATTTTTGTTAAATCAGCTCATTTTTTAACCAA
TAGGCCGAAATCGGCAAAATCCCTTATAAATCAAAAGAATAGACCGAGATAGGGT
[37 nt withheld, positions 546-582]
AAAGAACGTGGACTCCAACGTCAAAGG
[32 nt withheld, positions 610-641]
AGCTTGCATGCCTGCAGGTCGGAAGCATAAAGTGTAAAGCCTGGGGTGCCTAATGAGTGAGCTAACTTAC
ATTAATTGCGTTGCGCTCACTGCCCGCTTTCCAGTCGGGAAACCTGTCGTGCCAGCTGCATTAATGAATC
GGCCAACGCGCGGGGAGAGGCGGTTTGCGTATTGGGCGCCAGGGTGGTTTTTCTTTTCACCAGTGAGACG
GGCAACAGCTGATTGCCCTTCACCGCCTGGCCCTGAGAGAGTTGCAGCAAGCGGTCCACGCTGGTTTGCC
CCAGCAGGCGAAAATCCTGTTTGATGGTGGTTAACGGCGGGATATAACATGAGCTGTCTTCGGTATCGTC
GTATCCCACTACCGAGATATCCGCACCAACGCGCAGCCCGGACTCGGTAATGGCGCGCATTGCGCCCAGC
GCCATCTGATCGTTGGCAACCAGCATCGCAGTGGGAACGATGCCCTCATTCAGCATTTGCATGGTTTGTT
GAAAACCGGACATGGCACTCCAGTCGCCTTCCCGTTCCGCTATCGGCTGAATTTGATTGCGAGTGAGATA
TTTATGCCAGCCAGCCAGACGCAGACGCGCCGAGACAGAACTTAATGGGCCCGCTAACAGCGCGATTTGC
TGGTGACCCAATGCGACCAGATGCTCCACGCCCAGTCGCGTACCGTCTTCATGGGAGAAAATAATACTGT
TGATGGGTGTCTGGTCAGAGACATCAAGAAATAACGCCGGAACATTAGTGCAGGCAGCTTCCACAGCAAT
GGCATCCTGGTCATCCAGCGGATAGTTAATGATCAGCCCACTGACGCGTTGCGCGAGAAGATTGTGCACC
GCCGCTTTACAGGCTTCGACGCCGCTTCGTTCTACCATCGACACCACCACGCTGGCACCCAGTTGATCGG
CGCGAGATTTAATCGCCGCGACAATTTGCGACGGCGCGTGCAGGGCCAGACTGGAGGTGGCAACGCCAAT
CAGCAACGACTGTTTGCCCGCCAGTTGTTGTGCCACGCGGTTGGGAATGTAATTCAGCTCCGCCATCGCC
GCTTCCACTTTTTCCCGCGTTTTCGCAGAAACGTGGCTGGCCTGGTTCACCACGCGGGAAACGGTCTGAT
AAGAGACACCGGCATACTCTGCGACATCGTATAACGTTACTGGTTTCACATTCACCACCCTGAATTGACT
CTCTTCCGGGCGCTATCATGCCATACCGCGAAAGGTTTTGCACCATTCGATGGTGTCGGGTACCGAGCTC
GAATTGTGAACCATCACCCT
[91 nt withheld, positions 1922-2012]
G
[124 nt withheld, positions 2014-2137]
CCTGATGCGGTATTTTCTCCTTACGCATCTGTGCGGTATTTCACACCGCATATGGTGCACTCTCAGTACA
ATCTGCTCTGATGCCGCATAGTTAAGCCAGCCCCGACACCCGCCAACACCCGCTGACGCGCCCTGACGGG
CTTGTCTGCTCCCGGCATCCGCTTACAGACAAGCTGTGACCGTCTCCGGGAGCTGCATGTGTCAGAGGTT
TTCACCGTCATCACCGAAACGCGCGAGACGAAAGGGCCTCGTGATACGCCTATTTTTATAGGTTAATGTC
ATGATAATAATGGTTTCTTAGACGTCAGGTGGCACTTTTCGGGGAAATGTGCGCGGAACCCCTATTTGTT
TATTTTTCTAAATACATTCAAATATGTATCCGCTCATGAGACAATAACCCTGATAAATGCTTCAATAATA
TTGAAAAAGGAAGAGTATGAGTATTCAACATTTCCGTGTCGCCCTTATTCCCTTTTTTGCGGCATTTTGC
CTTCCTGTTTTTGCTCACCCAGAAACGCTGGTGAAAGTAAAAGATGCTGAAGATCAGTTGGGTGCACGAG
TGGGTTACATCGAACTGGATCTCAACAGCGGTAAGATCCTTGAGAGTTTTCGCCCCGAAGAACGTTTTCC
AATGATGAGCACTTTTAAAGTTCTGCTATGTGGCGCGGTATTATCCCGTATTGACGCCGGGCAAGAGCAA
CTCGGTCGCCGCATACACTATTCTCAGAATGACTTGGTTGAGTACTCACCAGTCACAGAAAAGCATCTTA
CGGATGGCATGACAGTAAGAGAATTATGCAGTGCTGCCATAACCATGAGTGATAACACTGCGGCCAACTT
ACTTCTGACAACGATCGGAGGACCGAAGGAGCTAACCGCTTTTTTGCACAACATGGGGGATCATGTAACT
CGCCTTGATCGTTGGGAACCGGAGCTGAATGAAGCCATACCAAACGACGAGCGTGACACCACGATGCCTG
TAGCAATGGCAACAACGTTGCGCAAACTATTAACTGGCGAACTACTTACTCTAGCTTCCCGGCAACAATT
AATAGACTGGATGGAGGCGGATAAAGTTGCAGGACCACTTCTGCGCTCGGCCCTTCCGGCTGGCTGGTTT
ATTGCTGATAAATCTGGAGCCGGTGAGCGTGGGTCTCGCGGTATCATTGCAGCACTGGGGCCAGATGGTA
AGCCCTCCCGTATCGTAGTTATCTACACGACGGGGAGTCAGGCAACTATGGATGAACGAAATAGACAGAT
CGCTGAGATAGGTGCCTCACTGATTAAGCATTGGTAACTGTCAGACCAAGTTTACTCATATATACTTTAG
ATTGATTTAAAACTTCATTTTTAATTTAAAAGGATCTAGGTGAAGATCCTTTTTGATAATCTCATGACCA
AAATCCCTTAACGTGAGTTTTCGTTCCACTGAGCGTCAGACCCCGTAGAAAAGATCAAAGGATCTTCTTG
AGATCCTTTTTTTCTGCGCGTAATCTGCTGCTTGCAAACAAAAAAACCACCGCTACCAGCGGTGGTTTGT
TTGCCGGATCAAGAGCTACCAACTCTTTTTCCGAAGGTAACTGGCTTCAGCAGAGCGCAGATACCAAATA
CTGTTCTTCTAGTGTAGCCGTAGTTAGGCCACCACTTCAAGAACTCTGTAGCACCGCCTACATACCTCGC
TCTGCTAATCCTGTTACCAGTGGCTGCTGCCAGTGGCGATAAGTCGTGTCTTACCGGGTTGGACTCAAGA
CGATAGTTACCGGATAAGGCGCAGCGGTCGGGCTGAACGGGGGGTTCGTGCACACAGCCCAGCTTGGAGC
GAACGACCTACACCGAACTGAGATACCTACAGCGTGAGCTATGAGAAAGCGCCACGCTTCCCGAAGGGAG
AAAGGCGGACAGGTATCCGGTAAGCGGCAGGGTCGGAACAGGAGAGCGCACGAGGGAGCTTCCAGGGGGA
AACGCCTGGTATCTTTATAGTCCTGTCGGGTTTCGCCACCTCTGACTTGAGCGTCGATTTTTGTGATGCT
CGTCAGGGGGGCGGAGCCTATGGAAAAACGCCAGCAACGCGGCCTTTTTACGGTTCCTGGCCTTTTGCTG
GCCTTTTGCTCACATGTTCTTTCCTGCGTTATCCCCTGATTCTGTGGATAACCGTATTACCGCCTTTGAG
TGAGCTGATACCGCTCGCCGCAGCCGAACGACCGAGCGCAGCGAGTCAGTGAGCGAGGAAGCGGAAGAGC
GCCCAATA
Features (pLannotate 1.2.2; 21 found; start..end, strand, type, name):
     50..68      +  promoter       T7 promoter: promoter for bacteriophage T7 RNA polymerase
     68..92      +  protein_bind   lac operator: The lac repressor binds to the lac operator to inhibit transcription in E. coli. This inhibition can be relieved by adding lactose or isopropyl-β-D-thiogalactopyranoside (IPTG). lac repressor encoded by lacI
    105..127     +  RBS            RBS: efficient ribosome binding site from bacteriophage T7 gene 10 (Olins and Rangwala, 1989)
    184..202     -  promoter       SP6 promoter: promoter for bacteriophage SP6 RNA polymerase
    217..266     +  CDS            SET1 (fragment): solubility-enhancement tag derived from T7 phage gene 10B
    274..321     +  terminator     T7 terminator: transcription terminator for bacteriophage T7 RNA polymerase
    350..416     +  CDS            lacZα (fragment): LacZα fragment of β-galactosidase; lacZ fragment
    420..641     -  rep_origin     M13 ori (fragment) (sequence partly withheld): M13 bacteriophage origin of replication; arrow indicates direction of (+) strand synthesis
    642..662     -  misc_feature   MCS (fragment): pUC18/19 multiple cloning site
    661..679     -  promoter       lac UV5 promoter (fragment): E. coli lac promoter with an "up" mutation
    694..715     -  protein_bind   CAP binding site: CAP binding activates transcription in the presence of cAMP. E. coli catabolite activator protein
    728..1810    -  CDS            lacI: lac repressor; lacI; The lac repressor binds to the lac operator to inhibit transcription in E. coli. This inhibition can be relieved by adding lactose or isopropyl-β-D-thiogalactopyranoside (IPTG).
   1811..1888    -  promoter       lacIq promoter: lacI (mutant); In the lacIq allele, a single base change in the promoter boosts expression of the lacI gene about 10-fold.
   1888..1906    -  misc_feature   MCS (fragment): pUC18/19 multiple cloning site
   1907..2137    -  rep_origin     f1 ori (fragment) (sequence partly withheld): f1 bacteriophage origin of replication; arrow indicates direction of (+) strand synthesis
   2138..2237    -  misc_feature   bom (fragment): basis of mobility region from pBR322
   2339..2374    -  CDS            rop (fragment): Rop protein, which maintains plasmids at low copy number; rop
   2469..2573    +  promoter       AmpR promoter: bla
   2574..3434    +  CDS            AmpR: β-lactamase; bla; confers resistance to ampicillin, carbenicillin, and related antibiotics
   3605..4193    +  rep_origin     ori: high-copy-number ColE1/pMB1/pBR322/pUC origin of replication
   4376..47      +  CDS            lacI (fragment) (across the origin): lac repressor; lacI; The lac repressor binds to the lac operator to inhibit transcription in E. coli. This inhibition can be relieved by adding lactose or isopropyl-β-D-thiogalactopyranoside (IPTG).
