[The description below was written by a language model from this plasmid's Addgene catalogue record and pLannotate feature annotations shown in this document.]
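Description:
pOP1 is an empty bacterial expression backbone derived from pBAT4, intended for producing proteins in E. coli as non-fusions, that is, without any vector-encoded tag. It carries no insert. Propagation relies on a high-copy ColE1/pUC-type origin, consistent with the catalogue's high-copy designation, and selection is by ampicillin through the β-lactamase gene driven by its own promoter. Only short remnants of rop and of the pBR322 bom region are annotated, along with split fragments of an f1/M13 phage origin, which appear to be leftovers of the vector's construction rather than intact functional units.

The expression cassette consists of a T7 promoter immediately followed by a lac operator, the efficient ribosome binding site from phage T7 gene 10, a short cloning region, and a T7 terminator. A full-length lacI gene under the lacIq up-promoter is encoded on the opposite strand, supplying abundant lac repressor so that transcription stays off until it is relieved by IPTG. Expression therefore requires a host that provides T7 RNA polymerase. A reverse-oriented SP6 promoter lies between the RBS and the terminator, where it may serve as a priming site or for antisense in vitro transcription, although the record does not state its role. The small matches to SET1, lacZα, lac UV5 promoter, pUC MCS and a second lacI piece are fragmentary annotations and should not be read as functional tags or reporters.

Two sequence records are provided, a depositor sequence of 4,390 nt and a repository sequencing result of 4,385 nt. They show the same 21 features in the same order and differ only in the numbering start point and a few bases near the f1 origin fragment.
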