Addgene plasmid #112595: pOP1
Purpose: (Empty Backbone) Used for expression of protein in E. coli as non-fusions
Depositing lab: Marko Hyvönen. Depositing organization: University of Cambridge.
Backbone
  Vector backbone: pBAT4
  Vector type: Bacterial Expression
Growth in bacteria
  Bacterial resistance: Ampicillin, 100 μg/mL
  Growth temperature: 37°C
  Growth strain: DH5alpha
  Copy number: High Copy
Gene/Insert
  Gene/Insert name: None
Terms and licenses: Academic/Nonprofit Terms; Industry Terms: Not Available to Industry
How to cite: pOP1 was a gift from Marko Hyvönen (Addgene plasmid # 112595 ; http://n2t.net/addgene:112595 ; RRID:Addgene_112595)
